Addgene plasmid #165805: pL3S2P21_STD
Purpose: Synthetic bacterial terminator
Depositing lab: Koen Venken. Depositing organization: Baylor College of Medicine. Publication: Multiplexed drug-based selection and counterselection genetic manipulations in Drosophila. Matinyan N, Karkhanis MS, Gonzalez Y, Jain A, Saltzman A, Malovannaya A, Sarrion-Perdigones A, Dierick HA, Venken KJT. Cell Rep. 2021 Sep 14;36(11):109700. doi: 10.1016/j.celrep.2021.109700. PubMed 34525356.
Backbone
  Vector backbone: pUPD4
  Backbone size w/o insert (bp): 2656
  Vector type: Bacterial Expression
Growth in bacteria
  Bacterial resistance: Ampicillin, 100 μg/mL
  Growth temperature: 37°C
  Growth strain: DH10B
  Copy number: High Copy
Gene/Insert
  Gene/Insert name: L3S2P21
  Species: Synthetic
  Insert size (bp): 65
  Cloning method: Restriction Enzyme; 5′ cloning site Unknown (unknown if destroyed)
Terms and licenses: Academic/Nonprofit Terms; Industry Terms: Not Available to Industry
Depositor comments: Bacterial Terminator
How to cite: pL3S2P21_STD was a gift from Koen Venken (Addgene plasmid # 165805 ; http://n2t.net/addgene:165805 ; RRID:Addgene_165805)
