[The description below was written by a language model from this plasmid's Addgene catalogue record and pLannotate feature annotations shown in this document.]
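Description:
pL3S2P21_STD is a small bacterial part-storage plasmid (2,721 nt in the sequenced record) that carries L3S2P21, a 65 bp synthetic bacterial transcription terminator, in the pUPD4 backbone. The catalogue classifies it as a bacterial expression vector, but the insert has no coding function. It is a short regulatory element meant to stop transcription by bacterial RNA polymerase, held here as a stand-alone sequence. It was cloned by restriction enzymes, though the record does not identify the sites used, and the role of the "_STD" suffix is not explained.

The plasmid is propagated in E. coli through a high-copy ColE1/pUC-type origin and selected with ampicillin via the bla (β-lactamase) gene under its native AmpR promoter. An f1 phage origin is also present, which in principle allows single-stranded DNA production with helper phage, together with a fragment of the pBR322 bom region. T7 and SP6 phage promoters flank the cloning region, and only a short remnant of lacZα remains next to the T7 promoter. This would be consistent with a lacZα screening cassette having been replaced by the insert, although the record does not say so. The automated annotation did not call the terminator itself, so its position is not marked. It presumably lies in the unannotated stretch between the SP6 and T7 promoters.

The plasmid was deposited with work on multiplexed drug-based selection and counterselection in Drosophila. It most plausibly serves as a source of a terminator part for building larger constructs, though the record does not describe the assembly scheme.
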