Features (pLannotate 1.2.2; 8 found; start..end, strand, type, name):
     19..37      -  promoter       T7 promoter: promoter for bacteriophage T7 RNA polymerase
     40..61      +  CDS            lacZα (fragment): LacZα fragment of β-galactosidase; lacZ fragment
     87..542     +  rep_origin     f1 ori (sequence partly withheld): f1 bacteriophage origin of replication; arrow indicates direction of (+) strand synthesis
    543..593     -  misc_feature   bom (fragment): basis of mobility region from pBR322
    620..724     +  promoter       AmpR promoter: bla
    725..1585    +  CDS            AmpR: β-lactamase; bla; confers resistance to ampicillin, carbenicillin, and related antibiotics
   1756..2344    +  rep_origin     ori: high-copy-number ColE1/pMB1/pBR322/pUC origin of replication
   2573..2591    +  promoter       SP6 promoter: promoter for bacteriophage SP6 RNA polymerase
>Addgene plasmid #165805 | pL3S2P21_STD | addgene full sequence | sequence record 335067 | Addgene NGS Result
GTCCTAAGCGGAATTCACCCTATAGTGAGTCGTATTACAATTCACTGGCCGTCGTTTTACATGCGTTTCT
ACAATGTTACGAATGG
[124 nt withheld, positions 87-210]
C
[91 nt withheld, positions 212-302]
AGGGTGATGGTTCACGTAGTGGGCCAGCGCCCTGATAGACGGTTTTTCGCCCTTTGACGTTGGAGTCCAC
GTTCTTT
[37 nt withheld, positions 380-416]
ACCCTATCTCGGTCTATTCTTTTGATTTATAAGGGATTTTGCCGATTTCGGCCTATTGGTTAAAAAATGA
GCTGATTTAACAAAAATTTAACGCGAATTTTAACAAAATATTAACGCTTACAATTTCCTGATGCGGTATT
TTATCCTTACGCATCTGTGCGGTATTTCACACCGCATCAGGTGGCACTTTTCGGGGAAATGTGCGCGGAA
CCCCTATTTGTTTATTTTTCTAAATACATTCAAATATGTATCCGCTCATGAGACAATAACCCTGATAAAT
GCTTCAATAATATTGAAAAAGGAAGAGTATGAGTATTCAACATTTCCGTGTCGCCCTTATTCCCTTTTTT
GCGGCATTTTGCCTTCCTGTTTTTGCTCACCCAGAAACGCTGGTGAAAGTAAAAGATGCTGAAGATCAGT
TGGGTGCACGAGTGGGTTACATCGAACTGGATCTCAACAGCGGTAAGATCCTTGAGAGTTTTCGCCCCGA
AGAACGTTTTCCAATGATGAGCACTTTTAAAGTTCTGCTATGTGGCGCGGTATTATCCCGTATTGACGCC
GGGCAAGAGCAACTCGGTCGCCGCATACACTATTCTCAGAATGACTTGGTTGAGTACTCACCAGTCACAG
AAAAGCATCTTACGGATGGCATGACAGTAAGAGAATTATGCAGTGCTGCCATAACCATGAGTGATAACAC
TGCGGCCAACTTACTTCTGACAACGATCGGAGGACCGAAGGAGCTAACCGCTTTTTTGCACAACATGGGG
GATCATGTAACTCGCCTTGATCGTTGGGAACCGGAGCTGAATGAAGCCATACCAAACGACGAGCGTGACA
CCACGATGCCTGTAGCAATGGCAACAACGTTGCGCAAACTATTAACTGGCGAACTACTTACTCTAGCTTC
CCGGCAACAATTAATAGACTGGATGGAGGCGGATAAAGTTGCAGGACCACTTCTGCGCTCGGCCCTTCCG
GCTGGCTGGTTTATTGCTGATAAATCTGGAGCCGGTGAGCGTGGGTCGCGCGGTATCATTGCAGCACTGG
GGCCAGATGGTAAGCCCTCCCGTATCGTAGTTATCTACACGACGGGGAGTCAGGCAACTATGGATGAACG
AAATAGACAGATCGCTGAGATAGGTGCCTCACTGATTAAGCATTGGTAACTGTCAGACCAAGTTTACTCA
TATATACTTTAGATTGATTTAAAACTTCATTTTTAATTTAAAAGGATCTAGGTGAAGATCCTTTTTGATA
ATCTCATGACCAAAATCCCTTAACGTGAGTTTTCGTTCCACTGAGCGTCAGACCCCGTAGAAAAGATCAA
AGGATCTTCTTGAGATCCTTTTTTTCTGCGCGTAATCTGCTGCTTGCAAACAAAAAAACCACCGCTACCA
GCGGTGGTTTGTTTGCCGGATCAAGAGCTACCAACTCTTTTTCCGAAGGTAACTGGCTTCAGCAGAGCGC
AGATACCAAATACTGTTCTTCTAGTGTAGCCGTAGTTAGGCCACCACTTCAAGAACTCTGTAGCACCGCC
TACATACCTCGCTCTGCTAATCCTGTTACCAGTGGCTGCTGCCAGTGGCGATAAGTCGTGTCTTACCGGG
TTGGACTCAAGACGATAGTTACCGGATAAGGCGCAGCGGTCGGGCTGAACGGGGGGTTCGTGCACACAGC
CCAGCTTGGAGCGAACGACCTACACCGAACTGAGATACCTACAGCGTGAGCTATGAGAAAGCGCCACGCT
TCCCGAAGGGAGAAAGGCGGACAGGTATCCGGTAAGCGGCAGGGTCGGAACAGGAGAGCGCACGAGGGAG
CTTCCAGGGGGAAACGCCTGGTATCTTTATAGTCCTGTCGGGTTTCGCCACCTCTGACTTGAGCGTCGAT
TTTTGTGATGCTCGTCAGGGGGGCGGAGCCTATGGAAAAACGCCAGCAACGCGGCCTTTTTACGGTTCCT
GGCCTTTTGCTGGCCTTTTGCTCACATGTTCTTTCCTGCGTTATCCCCTGATTCTGTGGATAACCGTATT
ACCGCCTTTGAGTGAGCTGATACCGCTCGCCGCAGCCGAACGACCGAGCGCAGCGAGTCAGTGAGCGAGG
AAGCGGAAGGTCATGATGCCTGGACAGGAAACAGCTATGACCAACGGCTCTATGGTATTTAGGTGACACT
ATAGAACGAATTCACTAGTGATTGGGCGATGAGTGGTCTCGCGAACTCGGTACCAAATTCCAGAAAAGAG
GCCTCCCGAAAGGGGGGCCTTTTTTCGTTTTGGTCCGCGACGAGACCTTGAGATCAATATCTAAG
